Addgene plasmid #18841: YPET-GGA3
Depositing lab: Martin Schwartz. Publication: A fluorescence resonance energy transfer activation sensor for Arf6. Hall B, McLean MA, Davis K, Casanova JE, Sligar SG, Schwartz MA. Anal Biochem. 2008 Mar 15. 374(2):243-9. 10.1016/j.ab.2007.11.032 PubMed 18162163.
Backbone
  Vector backbone: pEF4-myc-HisA
  Backbone manufacturer: In vitrogen
  Backbone size w/o insert (bp): 5882
  Vector type: Mammalian Expression
  Selectable markers: Zeocin
Growth in bacteria
  Bacterial resistance: Ampicillin, 100 μg/mL
  Growth temperature: 37°C
  Growth strain: DH5alpha
  Copy number: High Copy
Gene/Insert
  Gene/Insert name: YPET-GGA3
  Species: H. sapiens (human)
  Insert size (bp): 1209
  Mutation: The fluorescent protein YPET was added to the amino terminus of amino acids 148-303 from GGA3.
  Entrez Gene: GGA3
  Tag / fusion protein: myc (C terminal on backbone); His6 (C terminal on backbone)
  Cloning method: Restriction Enzyme; 5′ cloning site KpnI (not destroyed); 3′ cloning site EcoRI (not destroyed)
  Sequencing primers: 5′ T7
Terms and licenses: Academic/Nonprofit Terms; Industry Terms: Not Available to Industry
How to cite: YPET-GGA3 was a gift from Martin Schwartz (Addgene plasmid # 18841 ; http://n2t.net/addgene:18841 ; RRID:Addgene_18841)
