[The description below was written by a language model from this plasmid's Addgene catalogue record.]
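Description:
YPET-GGA3 is a mammalian expression plasmid built on the commercial pEF4-myc-HisA backbone (about 5.9 kb without insert). It is maintained in E. coli as a high-copy plasmid under ampicillin selection, and the backbone also provides zeocin resistance as a selectable marker for transfected mammalian cells. The record does not list the promoter explicitly, although the pEF4 vector series is generally known for driving expression from the human EF-1α promoter. A T7 priming site upstream of the cloning region is used for sequencing.

The roughly 1.2 kb insert was placed between KpnI and EcoRI sites, both of which are retained. It encodes the yellow fluorescent protein YPet fused to the amino terminus of a fragment of human GGA3 spanning amino acids 148–303. The backbone supplies myc and His6 epitope tags, recorded as C-terminal to the insert, which would permit antibody detection and metal-affinity purification of the fusion protein.

According to the associated publication, the construct belongs to a fluorescence resonance energy transfer (FRET) sensor for activation of the small GTPase Arf6. GGA proteins are Arf effectors that bind the GTP-loaded form, so a YPet-tagged GGA3 fragment would most plausibly act as the acceptor-labelled reporter of active Arf6, giving a FRET signal when it associates with an Arf6 carrying a suitable donor fluorophore. The record does not describe the partner construct or the donor fluorophore used.
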