>Addgene plasmid #18841 | YPET-GGA3 | addgene partial sequence | sequence record 24730 | T7 5'-TAATACGACTCACTATAGGG-3'
CGCGGCNGTGCTGGTCCGCCCCATGGCTAAGGTGAAGAATTATTCACTGGTGTTGTCCCAATTTTGGTTG
AATTAGATGGTGATGTTAATGGTCACAAATTTTCTGTCTCCGGTGAAGGTGAAGGTGATGCTACGTACGG
TAAATTGACCTTAAAATTACTCTGTACTACTGGTAAATTGCCAGTTCCATGGCCAACCTTAGTCACTACT
TTAGGTTATGGTGTTCAATGTTTTGCTAGATACCCAGATCATATGAAACAACATGACTTTTTCAAGTCTG
CCATGCCAGAAGGTTATGTTCAAGAAAGAACTATTTTTTTCAAAGATGACGGTAACTACAAGACCAGAGC
TGAAGTCAAGTTTGAAGGTGATACCTTAGTTAATAGAATCGAATTAAAAGGTATTGATTTTAAAGAAGAT
GGTAACATTTTAGGTCACAAATTGGAATACAACTATAACTCTCACAATGTTTACATCACTGCTGACAAAC
AAAAGAATGGTATCAAAGCTAACTTCAAAATTAGACACAACATTGAAGATGGTGGTGTTCAATTAGCTGA
CCATTATCAACAAAATACTCCAATTGGTGATGGTCCAGTCTTGTTACCAGACAACCATTACTTATCCTAT
CAATCTGCCTTATTCAAAGATCCAAACGAAAAGNGAGACCACATGGTCTTGTTAGAATTTTGNCNGCGGC
TGGTATNNCCGAGGGTATGATGANTNGTCAAAACCTAGTGACCCACCATTTCCTGTGGATAGGACGCTGA
TCCCTCTCACCCCTCGNCCAAACCNGGTTTGAGAGAGGAAANNCCAGCTTTACCANNGCGAACAAACCAA
GC
