>Addgene plasmid #18841 | YPET-GGA3 | addgene partial sequence | sequence record 24731 | BGH-rev 5'-TAGAAGGCACAGTCGAGG-3'
GNTACTANGGNGAGGTGATGATGACCGGTATGCATATTCAGATCCTCTTCTGAGATGAGTTTTTGTTCGA
ATGGGTGACCTCGAGCGGCCGCCACTGTGCTGGATATCTGCAGAATTCTCAGATGACCTGCCCTTCAATA
ATTGTTTTGTAAGAGTTGATGACCCGGGAGAGGTTGTCACTGGCTTGCAGGATGTCCCCCAAACTGTTAT
CATTGTCCTCAGTCTCACTGGCGAGTTTAAATAAAGTCCGCCTCTTGTTCTCACTCTGATCAAACAGCTC
CTTCATCAGCTCTCTGTCCCCGTCCGAAGAGTCCTCCTGGCTGTAATGAAGCAGCATCTCACTGAGCAGT
CTCACGTTGTTGTTAACTTCCTCTAACGTGTGCAGACGCTTGCACACCTTCTGGATCCGTGCCTCGTCTT
CCTTCACCATGGACTTGATGAGCTTGTTGGCCTCCTGCAGGTCATCTGGGTTTTTGCTTTTCAGCAGCTT
GGCTAAAAGCTTGGACTTCTCCTCATCATCAAAAACAGGGTTTTTGGGACGAGGTGGTGGAGAGGGGATC
AGCGTCCTATCCACAGGAATTGGTGGGTCACTAGTTTTGTACAATTCATTCATACCCTCGGTAATACCAG
CAGCAGTCAAAAATTCTAACAAGACCATGTGGTCTCTCTTTTCGTTTGGATCTTTGAATAAGGCAGATTG
ANAGGATAAGTAATGGTTGTCTGGTAACAAGACTGGACCATCACCANTGGAGTATTTGTTGATATGGTCA
GCTATTGACACACATCTTCATGTGTGCTATTTGAGTANCT
